Addgene plasmid #41483: TAL-2AT3
Depositing lab: Veit Hornung. Depositing organization: Universitaetsklinikum Bonn. Publication: A ligation-independent cloning technique for high-throughput assembly of transcription activator-like effector genes. Schmid-Burgk JL, Schmidt T, Kaiser V, Honing K, Hornung V. Nat Biotechnol. 2012 Dec 16. doi: 10.1038/nbt.2460. PubMed 23242165.
Backbone
  Vector backbone: Custom backbone
  Backbone size w/o insert (bp): 2961
  Vector type: PCR Cloning Vector
Growth in bacteria
  Bacterial resistance: Ampicillin, 100 μg/mL
  Growth temperature: 37°C
  Growth strain: DH10B
  Copy number: High Copy
Gene/Insert
  Gene/Insert name: 2AT3
  Species: Synthetic
  Insert size (bp): 252
  Cloning method: Unknown
  Sequencing primers: 5′ M13_pUC_fwd; 3′ M13_pUC_rev
Terms and licenses: Academic/Nonprofit Terms; Industry Terms: Not Available to Industry
How to cite: TAL-2AT3 was a gift from Veit Hornung (Addgene plasmid # 41483 ; http://n2t.net/addgene:41483 ; RRID:Addgene_41483)
