[The description below was written by a language model from this plasmid's Addgene catalogue record.]
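Description:
TAL-2AT3 is a small bacterial cloning plasmid that carries a synthetic 252 bp insert designated 2AT3 in a custom backbone of about 2.96 kb, catalogued as a PCR cloning vector. It is maintained at high copy number in E. coli under ampicillin selection. The record lists M13/pUC forward and reverse primers for sequencing across the insert, which suggests a pUC-style cloning region flanking it. No feature table is provided, however, so the origin of replication and the precise backbone elements are not stated. The method used to clone the insert is recorded as unknown.

The plasmid was deposited with a publication describing a ligation-independent cloning technique for high-throughput assembly of transcription activator-like effector (TALE) genes. In that context it most plausibly serves as one member of a library of building-block plasmids, each holding a short synthetic fragment encoding TALE repeat units. Such fragments are released or amplified and then joined in a defined order to build a custom DNA-binding repeat array. The insert size is compatible with a small block of TALE repeats, since a single repeat is roughly 100 bp. The name may encode the block's position and nucleotide specificities, but the record does not define the nomenclature, the repeat-variable diresidues or the target bases, so this remains an inference. No promoter, tag, reporter or eukaryotic expression element is recorded. The construct therefore appears to be a storage and template vector for an assembly part rather than an expression plasmid, with the assembled TALE arrays intended for designer nucleases or transcriptional regulators.
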