>Addgene plasmid #41483 | TAL-2AT3 | depositor partial sequence | sequence record 55352 | TAL-2AT3 sequence 252 bps
GAATGCCCGGTTGCTCCCTGTCTTGTGTCAAGATCATGGACTGACCCCAGACCAGGTGGTCGCAATCGCC
TCTAACATCGGGGGAAAGCAAGCCCTGGAAACCGTGCAAAGGTTGTTGCCCGTCCTTTGTCAAGACCACG
GCCTTACACCCGAGCAAGTCGTGGCCATTGCATCAAACGGTGGTGGCAAACAGGCTCTTGAGACTGTTCA
GAGACTTCTCCCAGTTCTCTGCCAGGCACACGGGCTGCATTC
