>Addgene plasmid #41483 | TAL-2AT3 | addgene partial sequence | sequence record 55902 | M13_pUC_fwd
TCGAGCTCGGTACCTCGCGAATGCATCTAGATCCAAATGAATGCCCGGTTGCTCCCTGTCTTGTGTCAAG
ATCATGGACTGACCCCAGACCAGGTGGTCGCAATCGCCTCTAACATCGGGGGAAAGCAAGCCCTGGAAAC
CGTGCAAAGGTTGTTGCCCGTCCTTTGTCAAGACCACGGCCTTACACCCGAGCAAGTCGTGGCCATTGCA
TCAAACGGTGGTGGCAAACAGGCTCTTGAGACTGTTCAGAGACTTCTCCCAGTTCTCTGCCAGGCACACG
GGCTGCATTCCCAAATATCGGATCCCGGGCCCGTCGACTGCAGAGGCCTGCATGCAAGCTTGGCGTAATC
ATGGTCATAGCTGTTTCCTGTGTGAAATTGTTATCCGCTCACAATTCCACACAACATACGAGCCGGAAGC
ATAAAGTGTAAAGCCTGGGGTGCCTAATGAGTGAGCTAACTCACATTAATTGCGTTGCGCTCACTGCCCG
CTTTCCAGTCGGGAAACCTGTCGTGCCAGCTGCATTAATGAATCGGCCAACGCGCGGGGAGAGGCGGTTT
GCGTATTGGGCGCTCTTCCGCTTCCTCGCTCACTGACTCGCTGCGCTCGGTCGTTCGGCTGCGGCGAGCG
GTATCAGCTCACTCAAAGGCGGTAATACGGTTATCCACAGAATCAGGGGATAACGCAGGAAAGAACATGT
GAGCAAAAGGCCAGCAAAAGGCCAGGAACCGTAAAAAGGCCGCGTTGCTGGCGTTTTTCCATAGGCTCCG
CCCCCCTGACGAGCATCACAAAAATCGACGCTCAAGTCAGAGGTGGCGAAACCCGACAGGACTATAAAGA
TACCAGGCGTTTCCCCCTGGAAGCTCCCTCGTGCGCTCTCCTGTTCCGACCCTGCCGCTTACCGGATACC
TGTCCGCCTT
